Addgene plasmid #72840: PatoK-OG241
Purpose: NOT induced by acetoacetate to express GFP. Contains the native atoDAEB promoter (Pato) from E. coli DH5A, but out-of-frame with GFP gene. OG241 backbone.
Depositing lab: Chris Barnes. Depositing organization: University College London. Publication: Engineered acetoacetate-inducible whole-cell biosensors based on the AtoSC two-component system. Rutter JW, Dekker L, Fedorec AJH, Gonzales DT, Wen KY, Tanner LES, Donovan E, Ozdemir T, Thomas GM, Barnes CP. Biotechnol Bioeng. 2021 Nov;118(11):4278-4289. doi: 10.1002/bit.27897. Epub 2021 Aug 9. PubMed 34289076.
Backbone
  Vector backbone: OG241
  Backbone manufacturer: Oxford Genetics
  Total vector size (bp): 4718
  Modifications to backbone: Inserted PatoK promoter upstream daGFP, but start codon is out-of-frame with daGFP.
  Vector type: Bacterial Expression
Growth in bacteria
  Bacterial resistance: Kanamycin, 50 μg/mL
  Growth temperature: 37°C
  Growth strain: DH5alpha
  Copy number: High Copy
Gene/Insert
  Gene/Insert name: PatoK
  Species: E. coli DH5A
  Insert size (bp): 575
  Promoter: PatoK
  Cloning method: Restriction Enzyme; 5′ cloning site SpeI (not destroyed); 3′ cloning site KpnI (not destroyed)
  Sequencing primers: 5′ TAAGCAACTAGTGCCGTGCATTGATGTATAAACT; 3′ TGCTTAGGTACCTGGCGTCTTGTAATGTCAT
Terms and licenses: Academic/Nonprofit Terms; Industry Terms: Not Available to Industry
Depositor comments: Capillary sequence files used the primers CATCTTCGATGGATAGCGATT and TGTACGGGATCTCCTTCTCG to verify MCS region including the promoter and the start codon of daGFP. Please visit https://www.biorxiv.org/content/early/2016/01/07/035972 for bioRxiv preprint.
How to cite: PatoK-OG241 was a gift from Chris Barnes (Addgene plasmid # 72840 ; http://n2t.net/addgene:72840 ; RRID:Addgene_72840)
