[The description below was written by a language model from this plasmid's Addgene catalogue record and pLannotate feature annotations shown in this document.]
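Description:
PatoK-OG241 is a 4,718 bp bacterial expression plasmid built on the Oxford Genetics OG241 backbone, a promoterless reporter vector carrying the green fluorescent protein daGFP. It replicates in E. coli at high copy from a ColE1/pUC-type origin and is selected with kanamycin through the Tn5 aminoglycoside phosphotransferase gene (NeoR/KanR). A short β-lactamase fragment is also annotated, but it appears to be a remnant rather than a functional marker.

The insert is a 575 bp fragment containing PatoK, the native atoDAEB operon promoter (Pato) from E. coli DH5α, cloned between SpeI and KpnI sites just upstream of daGFP. In E. coli this promoter is controlled by the AtoSC two-component system and responds to acetoacetate. In this version, however, the start codon brought in with the promoter fragment is out of frame with the daGFP coding sequence, so acetoacetate does not induce GFP expression. The promoter itself is not called in the automated feature table, but it would lie in the unannotated region preceding the daGFP fragment.

The reporter cassette is flanked by the generic insulating elements of the backbone: T7 and rrnG transcription terminators, β-globin insulator sequences, synthetic and SV40 polyadenylation signals, and an RNA polymerase II pause site. The eukaryotic elements are backbone carry-over with no evident role in bacteria, whereas the bacterial terminators help shield the reporter from read-through transcription.

The plasmid belongs to work on acetoacetate-inducible whole-cell biosensors. The record documents it as a non-responsive variant, which would suit it as a negative comparison for in-frame Pato–GFP reporter designs, although that use is not stated explicitly.
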