Features (pLannotate 1.2.2; 15 found; start..end, strand, type, name):
     18..89      +  misc_feature   5' β-globin insulator: insulator upstream of the human β-globin locus (Farrell et al., 2002)
     94..140     -  terminator     T7 terminator: transcription terminator for bacteriophage T7 RNA polymerase
    158..206     -  polyA_signal   poly(A) signal: synthetic polyadenylation signal
    241..289     +  polyA_signal   poly(A) signal: synthetic polyadenylation signal
    303..394     +  misc_feature   pause site: RNA polymerase II transcriptional pause signal from the human α2 globin gene
    704..1412    +  CDS            daGFP (fragment): green fluorescent protein with peak excitation at 510 nm and peak emission at 521 nm
   1524..1645    -  polyA_signal   SV40 poly(A) signal: SV40 polyadenylation signal
   1668..1737    -  CDS            large T antigen (fragment): large T antigen from SV40 (simian virus 40)
   1760..1806    +  terminator     T7 terminator: transcription terminator for bacteriophage T7 RNA polymerase
   1836..1972    +  terminator     rrnG terminator: transcription terminator from the E. coli ribosomal RNA rrnG operon (Albrechtsen et al., 1991)
   2017..2088    +  misc_feature   3' β-globin insulator: insulator downstream of the human β-globin locus (Farrell et al., 2002)
   2314..2902    -  rep_origin     ori: high-copy-number ColE1/pMB1/pBR322/pUC origin of replication
   3074..3138    -  CDS            bla(M) (fragment): β-lactamase lacking the signal sequence; bla(M); allows cytosolic expression of β-lactamase
   3648..4442    +  CDS            NeoR/KanR: aminoglycoside phosphotransferase from Tn5; aph(3')-II (or nptII); confers resistance to neomycin, kanamycin, and G418 (Geneticin®)
   4455..4591    +  terminator     rrnG terminator: transcription terminator from the E. coli ribosomal RNA rrnG operon (Albrechtsen et al., 1991)
>Addgene plasmid #72840 | PatoK-OG241 | depositor full sequence | sequence record 133604 | PatoK-OG241 sequence 4718 bps
GCGATCGCGGCTCCCGACATCTTGGACCATTAGCTCCACAGGTATCTTCTTCCCTCTAGTGGTCATAACA
GCAGCTTCAGCTACCTCTCAATTCAAAAAACCCCTCAAGACCCGTTTAGAGGCCCCAAGGGGTTATGCTA
TCAATCGTTGCGTTACACACACAAAAAACCAACACACATCCATCTTCGATGGATAGCGATTTTATTATCT
AACTGCTGATCGAGTGTAGCCAGATCTGATAATAAAATATCTTTATTTTCATTACATCTGTGTGTTGGTT
TTTTGTGTGAATCGAAAGTACTAACATACGCTCTCCATCAAAACAAAACGAAACAAAACAAACTAGCAAA
ATAGGCTGTCCCCAGTGCAAATGCAGGTGCCAGAACATTTCTCTGTCGACCAACTAGTGCCGTGCATTGA
TGTATAAACTCCAGGAATACGGTATCGATCCGGCGGATGTATAACACCAAAACTTGCTATGCAGAAATTT
GCACAGTGCGCAATTTTCTGCATAGCCGCTCATTCTCCTTATAAATCCCCATCCAATTTATCCCTTCATA
TTCAATTAGTTAAATAACTAAATCCAATAATCTCATTCTGGCACTCCCCTTGCTATTGCCTGACTGTACC
CACAACGGTGTATGCAAGAGGGATAAAAAATGAAAACAAAATTGATGACATTACAAGACGCCAGGTACCC
ACCATGACAGCTCTGACAGAGGGAGCGAAACTGTTCGAGAAGGAGATCCCGTACATCACAGAGTTGGAAG
GAGATGTCGAAGGGATGAAATTCATCATCAAGGGAGAAGGAACGGGTGACGCAACGACCGGAACGATCAA
GGCCAAATACATTTGTACCACGGGCGATTTGCCTGTCCCCTGGGCGACGCTTGTAAGCACGCTCTCGTAT
GGTGTCCAGTGCTTCGCGAAATATCCATCGCACATTAAGGACTTTTTCAAGTCGGCCATGCCAGAAGGTT
ACACACAAGAACGAACCATCTCCTTTGAGGGGGACGGAGTGTATAAGACACGCGCGATGGTAACGTACGA
GCGCGGGTCCATCTACAACAGGGTAACTCTTACTGGGGAGAACTTTAAGAAGGACGGGCATATCTTGCGG
AAAAACGTGGCATTTCAATGTCCGCCCTCGATTCTGTATATTCTCCCGGACACGGTGAATAATGGGATCA
GAGTGGAGTTCAACCAGGCATACGATATTGAGGGTGTGACTGAAAAGCTCGTCACCAAATGCAGCCAGAT
GAATCGCCCCCTTGCGGGATCAGCAGCCGTCCATATCCCCCGGTATCACCATATTACCTACCACACAAAA
CTCTCAAAAGACAGAGATGAGAGAAGGGACCATATGTGCCTGGTCGAAGTAGTGAAGGCGGTGGATCTTG
ATACATACCAGTGAAAGTTGTCTCCTCCTGCACTGACTGACTGATACAATCGATTTCTGGATCCGCAGGC
CTCTGCTAGCTTGACTGACTGAGATACAGCGTACCTTCAGCTCACAGACATGATAAGATACATTGATGAG
TTTGGACAAACCACAACTAGAATGCAGTGAAAAAAATGCTTTATTTGTGAAATTTGTGATGCTATTGCTT
TATTTGTAACCATTATAAGCTGCAATAAACAAGTTAACAACAACAATTGCATTCATTTTATGTTTCAGGT
TCAGGGGGAGGTGTGGGAGGTTTTTTAAAGCAAGTAAAACCTCTACAAATGTGGTATTGGCCCATCTCTA
TCGGTATCGTAGCATAACCCCTTGGGGCCTCTAAACGGGTCTTGAGGGGTTTTTTGTGCCCCTCGGGCCG
GATTGCTATCTACCGGCATTGGCGCAGAAAAAAATGCCTGATGCGACGCTGCGCGTCTTATACTCCCACA
TATGCCAGATTCAGCAACGGATACGGCTTCCCCAACTTGCCCACTTCCATACGTGTCCTCCTTACCAGAA
ATTTATCCTTAAGGTCGTCAGCTATCCTGCAGGCGATCTCTCGATTTCGATCAAGACATTCCTTTAATGG
TCTTTTCTGGACACCACTAGGGGTCAGAAGTAGTTCATCAAACTTTCTTCCCTCCCTAATCTCATTGGTT
ACCTTGGGCTATCGAAACTTAATTAACCAGTCAAGTCAGCTACTTGGCGAGATCGACTTGTCTGGGTTTC
GACTACGCTCAGAATTGCGTCAGTCAAGTTCGATCTGGTCCTTGCTATTGCACCCGTTCTCCGATTACGA
GTTTCATTTAAATCATGTGAGCAAAAGGCCAGCAAAAGGCCAGGAACCGTAAAAAGGCCGCGTTGCTGGC
GTTTTTCCATAGGCTCCGCCCCCCTGACGAGCATCACAAAAATCGACGCTCAAGTCAGAGGTGGCGAAAC
CCGACAGGACTATAAAGATACCAGGCGTTTCCCCCTGGAAGCTCCCTCGTGCGCTCTCCTGTTCCGACCC
TGCCGCTTACCGGATACCTGTCCGCCTTTCTCCCTTCGGGAAGCGTGGCGCTTTCTCATAGCTCACGCTG
TAGGTATCTCAGTTCGGTGTAGGTCGTTCGCTCCAAGCTGGGCTGTGTGCACGAACCCCCCGTTCAGCCC
GACCGCTGCGCCTTATCCGGTAACTATCGTCTTGAGTCCAACCCGGTAAGACACGACTTATCGCCACTGG
CAGCAGCCACTGGTAACAGGATTAGCAGAGCGAGGTATGTAGGCGGTGCTACAGAGTTCTTGAAGTGGTG
GCCTAACTACGGCTACACTAGAAGAACAGTATTTGGTATCTGCGCTCTGCTGAAGCCAGTTACCTTCGGA
AAAAGAGTTGGTAGCTCTTGATCCGGCAAACAAACCACCGCTGGTAGCGGTGGTTTTTTTGTTTGCAAGC
AGCAGATTACGCGCAGAAAAAAAGGATCTCAAGAAGATCCTTTGATCTTTTCTACGGGGTCTGACGCTCA
GTGGAACGAAAACTCACGTTAAGGGATTTTGGTCATGAGATTATCAAAAAGGATCTTCACCTAGATCCTT
TTAAATTAAAAATGAAGTTTTAAATCAATCTAAAGTATATATGAGTAAACTTGGTCTGACAGTTACCAAT
GCTTAATCAGTGAGGCACCTATCTCAGCGATCTGTCTATTTCGTTCATCCATAGTTGCATTTAAATTTCC
GAACTCTCCAAGGCCCTCGTCGGAAAATCTTCAAACCTTTCGTCCGATCCATCTTGCAGGCTACCTCTCG
AACGAACTATCGCAAGTCTCTTGGCCGGCCTTGCGCCTTGGCTATTGCTTGGCAGCGCCTATCGCCAGGT
ATTACTCCAATCCCGAATATCCGAGATCGGGATCACCCGAGAGAAGTTCAACCTACATCCTCAATCCCGA
TCTATCCGAGATCCGAGGAATATCGAAATCGGGGCGCGCCTGGTGTACCGAGAACGATCCTCTCAGTGCG
AGTCTCGACGATCCATATCGTTGCTTGGCAGTCAGCCAGTCGGAATCCAGCTTGGGACCCAGGAAGTCCA
ATCGTCAGATATTGTACTCAAGCCTGGTCACGGCAGCGTACCGATCTGTTTAAACCTAGATATTGATAGT
CTGATCGGTCAACGTATAATCGAGTCCTAGCTTTTGCAAACATCTATCAAGAGACAGGATCAGCAGGAGG
CTTTCGCATGATTGAACAAGATGGATTGCACGCAGGTTCTCCGGCGGCTTGGGTGGAGAGGCTATTCGGC
TATGACTGGGCACAACAGACAATCGGCTGCTCTGATGCCGCCGTGTTCCGGCTGTCAGCGCAGGGGCGTC
CGGTTCTTTTTGTCAAGACCGACCTGTCCGGTGCCCTGAATGAACTGCAAGACGAGGCAGCGCGGCTATC
GTGGCTGGCGACGACGGGCGTTCCTTGCGCGGCTGTGCTCGACGTTGTCACTGAAGCGGGAAGGGACTGG
CTGCTATTGGGCGAAGTGCCGGGGCAGGATCTCCTGTCATCTCACCTTGCTCCTGCCGAGAAAGTATCCA
TCATGGCTGATGCAATGCGGCGGCTGCATACGCTTGATCCGGCTACCTGCCCATTCGACCACCAAGCGAA
ACATCGCATCGAGCGAGCACGTACTCGGATGGAAGCCGGTCTTGTCGATCAGGATGATCTGGACGAAGAG
CATCAGGGGCTCGCGCCAGCCGAACTGTTCGCCAGGCTCAAGGCGTCTATGCCCGACGGCGAGGATCTCG
TCGTGACCCACGGCGATGCCTGCTTGCCGAATATCATGGTGGAAAATGGCCGCTTTTCTGGATTCATCGA
CTGTGGCCGTCTGGGTGTGGCGGACCGCTATCAGGACATAGCGTTGGCTACCCGTGATATTGCTGAAGAG
CTTGGCGGCGAATGGGCTGACCGCTTCCTTGTGCTTTACGGTATCGCCGCGCCCGATTCGCAGCGCATCG
CCTTCTATCGCCTTCTTGACGAGTTCTTCTGACCGATTCTAGGTGCATTGGCGCAGAAAAAAATGCCTGA
TGCGACGCTGCGCGTCTTATACTCCCACATATGCCAGATTCAGCAACGGATACGGCTTCCCCAACTTGCC
CACTTCCATACGTGTCCTCCTTACCAGAAATTTATCCTTAAGGTCGTTTAAACTCGACTCTGGCTCTATC
GAATCTCCGTCGTTTCGAGCTTACGCGAACAGCCGTGGCGCTCATTTGCTCGTCGGGCATCGAATCTCGT
CAGCTATCGTCAGCTTACCTTTTTGGCA
