>Addgene plasmid #72840 | PatoK-OG241 | addgene partial sequence | sequence record 164157 | RVprimer3 5'-CTAGCAAAATAGGCTGTCCC-3'
GATGTATAAACTCCAGGAATACGGTATCGATCCGGCGGATGTATAACACCAAAACTTGCTATGCAGAAAT
TTGCACAGTGCGCAATTTTCTGCATAGCCGCTCATTCTCCTTATAAATCCCCATCCAATTTATCCCTTCA
TATTCAATTAGTTAAATAACTAAATCCAATAATCTCATTCTGGCACTCCCCTTGCTATTGCCTGACTGTA
CCCACAACGGTGTATGCAAGAGGGATAAAAAATGAAAACAAAATTGATGACATTACAAGACGCCAGGTAC
CCACCATGACAGCTCTGACAGAGGGAGCGAAACTGTTCGAGAAGGAGATCCCGTACATCACAGAGTTGGA
AGGAGATGTCGAAGGGATGAAATTCATCATCAAGGGAGAAGGAACGGGTGACGCAACGACCGGAACGATC
AAGGCCAAATACATTTGTACCACGGGCGATTTGCCTGTCCCCTGGGCGACGCTTGTAAGCACGCTCTCGT
ATGGTGTCCAGTGCTTCGCGAAATATCCATCGCACATTAAGGACTTTTTCAAGTCGGCCATGCCAGAAGG
TTACACACAAGAACGAACCATCTCCTTTGAGGGGGACGGAGTGTATAAGACACGCGCGATGGTAACGTAC
GAGCGCGGGTCCATCTACAACAGGGTAACTCTTACTGGGGAGAACTTTAAGAAGGACGGGCATATCTTGC
GGAAAAACGTGGCATTTCAATGTCCGCCCTCGATTCTGTATATTCTCCCGGACACGGTGAATAATGG
