>Addgene plasmid #72840 | PatoK-OG241 | addgene partial sequence | sequence record 164158 | pBR322ori-F 5'-GGGAAACGCCTGGTATCTTT-3'
TGACTTGAGCGTCGATTTTTGTGATGCTCGTCAGGGGGGCGGAGCCTATGGAAAAACGCCAGCAACGCGG
CCTTTTTACGGTTCCTGGCCTTTTGCTGGCCTTTTGCTCACATGATTTAAATGAAACTCGTAATCGGAGA
ACGGGTGCAATAGCAAGGACCAGATCGAACTTGACTGACGCAATTCTGAGCGTAGTCGAAACCCAGACAA
GTCGATCTCGCCAAGTAGCTGACTTGACTGGTTAATTAAGTTTCGATAGCCCAAGGTAACCAATGAGATT
AGGGAGGGAAGAAAGTTTGATGAACTACTTCTGACCCCTAGTGGTGTCCAGAAAAGACCATTAAAGGAAT
GTCTTGATCGAAATCGAGAGATCGCCTGCAGGATAGCTGACGACCTTAAGGATAAATTTCTGGTAAGGAG
GACACGTATGGAAGTGGGCAAGTTGGGGAAGCCGTATCCGTTGCTGAATCTGGCATATGTGGGAGTATAA
GACGCGCAGCGTCGCATCAGGCATTTTTTTCTGCGCCAATGCCGGTAGATAGCAATCCGGCCCGAGGGGC
ACAAAAAACCCCTCAAGACCCGTTTAGAGGCCCCAAGGGGTTATGCTACGATACCGATAGAGATGGGCCA
ATACCACATTTGTAGAGGTTTTACTTGCTTTAAAAAACCTCCCACACCTCCCCCTGAACCTGAAACATAA
AATGAATGCAATTGTTGTTGTTAACTTGTTTATTGCAGCTTATAATGGTTACAAATAA
